>Addgene plasmid #145001 | TFORF3525 | depositor full sequence | sequence record 287117 | Full Sequence
TTAATGTAGTCTTATGCAATACTCTTGTAGTCTTGCAACATGGTAACGATGAGTTAGCAACATGCCTTAC
AAGGAGAGAAAAAGCACCGTGCATGCCGATTGGTGGAAGTAAGGTGGTACGATCGTGCCTTATTAGGAAG
GCAACAGACGGGTCTGACATGGATTGGACGAACCACTGAATTGCCGCATTGCAGAGATATTGTATTTAAG
TGCCTAGCTCGATACATAAACGGGTCTCTCTGGTTAGACCAGATCTGAGCCTGGGAGCTCTCTGGCTAAC
TAGGGAACCCACTGCTTAAGCCTCAATAAAGCTTGCCTTGAGTGCTTCAAGTAGTGTGTGCCCGTCTGTT
GTGTGACTCTGGTAACTAGAGATCCCTCAGACCCTTTTAGTCAGTGTGGAAAATCTCTAGCAGTGGCGCC
CGAACAGGGACTTGAAAGCGAAAGGGAAACCAGAGGAGCTCTCTCGACGCAGGACTCGGCTTGCTGAAGC
GCGCACGGCAAGAGGCGAGGGGCGGCGACTGGTGAGTACGCCAAAAATTTTGACTAGCGGAGGCTAGAAG
GAGAGAGATGGGTGCGAGAGCGTCAGTATTAAGCGGGGGAGAATTAGATCGCGATGGGAAAAAATTCGGT
TAAGGCCAGGGGGAAAGAAAAAATATAAATTAAAACATATAGTATGGGCAAGCAGGGAGCTAGAACGATT
CGCAGTTAATCCTGGCCTGTTAGAAACATCAGAAGGCTGTAGACAAATACTGGGACAGCTACAACCATCC
CTTCAGACAGGATCAGAAGAACTTAGATCATTATATAATACAGTAGCAACCCTCTATTGTGTGCATCAAA
GGATAGAGATAAAAGACACCAAGGAAGCTTTAGACAAGATAGAGGAAGAGCAAAACAAAAGTAAGACCAC
CGCACAGCAAGCGGCCGCTGATCTTCAGACCTGGAGGAGGAGATATGAGGGACAATTGGAGAAGTGAATT
ATATAAATATAAAGTAGTAAAAATTGAACCATTAGGAGTAGCACCCACCAAGGCAAAGAGAAGAGTGGTG
CAGAGAGAAAAAAGAGCAGTGGGAATAGGAGCTTTGTTCCTTGGGTTCTTGGGAGCAGCAGGAAGCACTA
TGGGCGCAGCGTCAATGACGCTGACGGTACAGGCCAGACAATTATTGTCTGGTATAGTGCAGCAGCAGAA
CAATTTGCTGAGGGCTATTGAGGCGCAACAGCATCTGTTGCAACTCACAGTCTGGGGCATCAAGCAGCTC
CAGGCAAGAATCCTGGCTGTGGAAAGATACCTAAAGGATCAACAGCTCCTGGGGATTTGGGGTTGCTCTG
GAAAACTCATTTGCACCACTGCTGTGCCTTGGAATGCTAGTTGGAGTAATAAATCTCTGGAACAGATTTG
GAATCACACGACCTGGATGGAGTGGGACAGAGAAATTAACAATTACACAAGCTTAATACACTCCTTAATT
GAAGAATCGCAAAACCAGCAAGAAAAGAATGAACAAGAATTATTGGAATTAGATAAATGGGCAAGTTTGT
GGAATTGGTTTAACATAACAAATTGGCTGTGGTATATAAAATTATTCATAATGATAGTAGGAGGCTTGGT
AGGTTTAAGAATAGTTTTTGCTGTACTTTCTATAGTGAATAGAGTTAGGCAGGGATATTCACCATTATCG
TTTCAGACCCACCTCCCAACCCCGAGGGGACCCATGCATTGCATCTCAATTAGTCAGCAACCAGGTGTGG
AAAGTCCCCAGGCTCCCCAGCAGGCAGAAGTATGCAAAGCATGCGTCTCAATTAGTCAGCAACCATAGTC
CCGCCCCTAACTCCGCCCATCCCGCCCCTAACTCCGCCCAGTTCCGCCCATTCTCCGCCCCATGGCTGAC
TAATTTTTTTTATTTATGCAGAGGCCGAGGCCGCCTCGGCCTCTGAGCTATTCCAGAAGTAGTGAGGAGG
CTTTTTTGGAGGCCTAGGCTTTTGCAAAAAGCTTTCTAGAGGTACCACCGGAGCTTACCATGACCGAGTA
CAAGCCCACGGTGCGCCTCGCCACCCGCGACGACGTCCCCAGGGCCGTACGCACCCTCGCCGCCGCGTTC
GCCGACTACCCCGCCACGCGCCACACCGTCGATCCGGACCGCCACATCGAGCGGGTCACCGAGCTGCAAG
AACTCTTCCTCACGCGCGTCGGGCTCGACATCGGCAAGGTGTGGGTCGCGGACGACGGCGCCGCCGTGGC
GGTCTGGACCACGCCGGAGAGCGTCGAAGCGGGGGCGGTGTTCGCCGAGATCGGCCCGCGCATGGCCGAG
TTGAGCGGTTCCCGGCTGGCCGCGCAGCAACAGATGGAAGGCCTCCTGGCGCCGCACCGGCCCAAGGAGC
CCGCGTGGTTCCTGGCCACCGTCGGCGTCTCGCCCGACCACCAGGGCAAGGGTCTGGGCAGCGCCGTCGT
GCTCCCCGGAGTGGAGGCGGCCGAGCGCGCCGGGGTGCCCGCCTTCCTGGAGACCTCCGCGCCCCGCAAC
CTCCCCTTCTACGAGCGGCTCGGCTTCACCGTCACCGCCGACGTCGAGGTGCCCGAAGGACCGCGCACCT
GGTGCATGACCCGCAAGCCCGGTGCCAGTTAACGAATTCTAGATCTTGAGACAAATGGCAGTATTCATCC
ACAATTTTAAAAGAAAAGGGGGGATTGGGGGGTACAGTGCAGGGGAAAGAATAGTAGACATAATAGCAAC
AGACATACAAACTAAAGAATTACAAAAACAAATTACAAAAATTCAAAATTTTCGGGTTTATTACAGGGAC
AGCAGAGATCCACTTTGGCGCCGGCTCGAGGCCTGCAGGTGCAAAGATGGATAAAGTTTTAAACAGAGAG
GAATCTTTGCAGCTAATGGACCTTCTAGGTCTTGAAAGGAGTGGGAATTGGCTCCGGTGCCCGTCAGTGG
GCAGAGCGCACATCGCCCACAGTCCCCGAGAAGTTGGGGGGAGGGGTCGGCAATTGAACCGGTGCCTAGA
GAAGGTGGCGCGGGGTAAACTGGGAAAGTGATGTCGTGTACTGGCTCCGCCTTTTTCCCGAGGGTGGGGG
AGAACCGTATATAAGTGCAGTAGTCGCCGTGAACGTTCTTTTTCGCAACGGGTTTGCCGCCAGAACACAG
GTAAGTGCCGTGTGTGGTTCCCGCGGGCCTGGCCTCTTTACGGGTTATGGCCCTTGCGTGCCTTGAATTA
CTTCCACCTGGCTGCAGTACGTGATTCTTGATCCCGAGCTTCGGGTTGGAAGTGGGTGGGAGAGTTCGAG
GCCTTGCGCTTAAGGAGCCCCTTCGCCTCGTGCTTGAGTTGAGGCCTGGCCTGGGCGCTGGGGCCGCCGC
GTGCGAATCTGGTGGCACCTTCGCGCCTGTCTCGCTGCTTTCGATAAGTCTCTAGCCATTTAAAATTTTT
GATGACCTGCTGCGACGCTTTTTTTCTGGCAAGATAGTCTTGTAAATGCGGGCCAAGATCTGCACACTGG
TATTTCGGTTTTTGGGGCCGCGGGCGGCGACGGGGCCCGTGCGTCCCAGCGCACATGTTCGGCGAGGCGG
GGCCTGCGAGCGCGGCCACCGAGAATCGGACGGGGGTAGTCTCAAGCTGGCCGGCCTGCTCTGGTGCCTG
GCCTCGCGCCGCCGTGTATCGCCCCGCCCTGGGCGGCAAGGCTGGCCCGGTCGGCACCAGTTGCGTGAGC
GGAAAGATGGCCGCTTCCCGGCCCTGCTGCAGGGAGCTCAAAATGGAGGACGCGGCGCTCGGGAGAGCGG
GCGGGTGAGTCACCCACACAAAGGAAAAGGGCCTTTCCGTCCTCAGCCGTCGCTTCATGTGACTCCACGG
AGTACCGGGCGCCGTCCAGGCACCTCGATTAGTTCTCGAGCTTTTGGAGTACGTCGTCTTTAGGTTGGGG
GGAGGGGTTTTATGCGATGGAGTTTCCCCACACTGAGTGGGTGGAGACTGAAGTTAGGCCAGCTTGGCAC
TTGATGTAATTCTCCTTGGAATTTGCCCTTTTTGAGTTTGGATCTTGGTTCATTCTCAAGCCTCAGACAG
TGGTTCAAAGTTTTTTTCTTCCATTTCAGGTGTCGTGAGGCTAGCATCGATTGATCAACAAGTTTGTACA
AAAAAGTTGGCATGCCGACCAATTGCGCTGCGGCGGGCTGTGCCACTACCTACAACAAGCACATTAACAT
CAGCTTCCACAGGTTTCCTTTGGATCCTAAAAGAAGAAAAGAATGGGTTCGCCTGGTTAGGCGCAAAAAT
TTTGTGCCAGGAAAACACACTTTTCTTTGTTCAAAGCACTTTGAAGCCTCCTGTTTTGACCTAACAGGAC
AAACTCGACGACTTAAAATGGATGCTGTTCCAACCATTTTTGATTTTTGTACCCATATAAAGTCTATGAA
ACTCAAGTCAAGGAATCTTTTGAAGAAAAACAACAGTTGTTCTCCAGCTGGACCATCTAATTTAAAATCA
AACATTAGTAGTCAGCAAGTACTACTTGAACACAGCTATGCCTTTAGGAATCCTATGGAGGCAAAAAAGA
GGATCATTAAACTGGAAAAAGAAATAGCAAGCTTAAGAAGAAAAATGAAAACTTGCCTACAAAAGGAACG
CAGAGCAACTCGAAGATGGATCAAAGCCACGTGTTTGGTAAAGAATTTAGAAGCAAATAGTGTATTACCT
AAAGGTACATCAGAACACATGTTACCAACTGCCTTAAGCAGTCTTCCTTTGGAAGATTTTAAGATCCTTG
AACAAGATCAACAAGATAAAACACTGCTAAGTCTAAATCTAAAACAGACCAAGAGTACCTTCATTTACCC
AACTTTCTTGTACAAAGTGGTTGATATCGGTAAGCCTATCCCTAACCCTCTCCTCGGTCTCGATTCTACG
TAGTAATGAACTAGTCCGTAACTTGAAAGTATTTCGATTTCTTGGCTTTATATATCTTGTGGAAAGGACG
AGCCTACTCCGCGGCAACCGCGGTGACGCGTTAAGTCGACAATCAACCTCTGGATTACAAAATTTGTGAA
AGATTGACTGGTATTCTTAACTATGTTGCTCCTTTTACGCTATGTGGATACGCTGCTTTAATGCCTTTGT
ATCATGCTATTGCTTCCCGTATGGCTTTCATTTTCTCCTCCTTGTATAAATCCTGGTTGCTGTCTCTTTA
TGAGGAGTTGTGGCCCGTTGTCAGGCAACGTGGCGTGGTGTGCACTGTGTTTGCTGACGCAACCCCCACT
GGTTGGGGCATTGCCACCACCTGTCAGCTCCTTTCCGGGACTTTCGCTTTCCCCCTCCCTATTGCCACGG
CGGAACTCATCGCCGCCTGCCTTGCCCGCTGCTGGACAGGGGCTCGGCTGTTGGGCACTGACAATTCCGT
GGTGTTGTCGGGGAAATCATCGTCCTTTCCTTGGCTGCTCGCCTGTGTTGCCACCTGGATTCTGCGCGGG
ACGTCCTTCTGCTACGTCCCTTCGGCCCTCAATCCAGCGGACCTTCCTTCCCGCGGCCTGCTGCCGGCTC
TGCGGCCTCTTCCGCGTCTTCGCCTTCGCCCTCAGACGAGTCGGATCTCCCTTTGGGCCGCCTCCCCGCG
TCGACTTTAAGACCAATGACTTACAAGGCAGCTGTAGATCTTAGCCACTTTTTAAAAGAAAAGGGGGGAC
TGGAAGGGCTAATTCACTCCCAACGAAGACAAGATCTGCTTTTTGCTTGTACTGGGTCTCTCTGGTTAGA
CCAGATCTGAGCCTGGGAGCTCTCTGGCTAACTAGGGAACCCACTGCTTAAGCCTCAATAAAGCTTGCCT
TGAGTGCTTCAAGTAGTGTGTGCCCGTCTGTTGTGTGACTCTGGTAACTAGAGATCCCTCAGACCCTTTT
AGTCAGTGTGGAAAATCTCTAGCAGTACGTATAGTAGTTCATGTCATCTTATTATTCAGTATTTATAACT
TGCAAAGAAATGAATATCAGAGAGTGAGAGGAACTTGTTTATTGCAGCTTATAATGGTTACAAATAAAGC
AATAGCATCACAAATTTCACAAATAAAGCATTTTTTTCACTGCATTCTAGTTGTGGTTTGTCCAAACTCA
TCAATGTATCTTATCATGTCTGGCTCTAGCTATCCCGCCCCTAACTCCGCCCATCCCGCCCCTAACTCCG
CCCAGTTCCGCCCATTCTCCGCCCCATGGCTGACTAATTTTTTTTATTTATGCAGAGGCCGAGGCCGCCT
CGGCCTCTGAGCTATTCCAGAAGTAGTGAGGAGGCTTTTTTGGAGGCCTAGGGACGTACCCAATTCGCCC
TATAGTGAGTCGTATTACGCGCGCTCACTGGCCGTCGTTTTACAACGTCGTGACTGGGAAAACCCTGGCG
TTACCCAACTTAATCGCCTTGCAGCACATCCCCCTTTCGCCAGCTGGCGTAATAGCGAAGAGGCCCGCAC
CGATCGCCCTTCCCAACAGTTGCGCAGCCTGAATGGCGAATGGG
[124 nt withheld, positions 6485-6608]
C
[91 nt withheld, positions 6610-6700]
A
[49 nt withheld, positions 6702-6750]
CCTTTGACGTTGGAGTCCACGTTCTTT
[37 nt withheld, positions 6778-6814]
ACCCTATCTCGGTCTATTCTTTTGATTTATAAGGGATTTTGCCGATTTCGGCCTATTGGTTAAAAAATGA
GCTGATTTAACAAAAATTTAACGCGAATTTTAACAAAATATTAACGCTTACAATTTAGGTGGCACTTTTC
GGGGAAATGTGCGCGGAACCCCTATTTGTTTATTTTTCTAAATACATTCAAATATGTATCCGCTCATGAG
ACAATAACCCTGATAAATGCTTCAATAATATTGAAAAAGGAAGAGTATGAGTATTCAACATTTCCGTGTC
GCCCTTATTCCCTTTTTTGCGGCATTTTGCCTTCCTGTTTTTGCTCACCCAGAAACGCTGGTGAAAGTAA
AAGATGCTGAAGATCAGTTGGGTGCACGAGTGGGTTACATCGAACTGGATCTCAACAGCGGTAAGATCCT
TGAGAGTTTTCGCCCCGAAGAACGTTTTCCAATGATGAGCACTTTTAAAGTTCTGCTATGTGGCGCGGTA
TTATCCCGTATTGACGCCGGGCAAGAGCAACTCGGTCGCCGCATACACTATTCTCAGAATGACTTGGTTG
AGTACTCACCAGTCACAGAAAAGCATCTTACGGATGGCATGACAGTAAGAGAATTATGCAGTGCTGCCAT
AACCATGAGTGATAACACTGCGGCCAACTTACTTCTGACAACGATCGGAGGACCGAAGGAGCTAACCGCT
TTTTTGCACAACATGGGGGATCATGTAACTCGCCTTGATCGTTGGGAACCGGAGCTGAATGAAGCCATAC
CAAACGACGAGCGTGACACCACGATGCCTGTAGCAATGGCAACAACGTTGCGCAAACTATTAACTGGCGA
ACTACTTACTCTAGCTTCCCGGCAACAATTAATAGACTGGATGGAGGCGGATAAAGTTGCAGGACCACTT
CTGCGCTCGGCCCTTCCGGCTGGCTGGTTTATTGCTGATAAATCTGGAGCCGGTGAGCGTGGGTCTCGCG
GTATCATTGCAGCACTGGGGCCAGATGGTAAGCCCTCCCGTATCGTAGTTATCTACACGACGGGGAGTCA
GGCAACTATGGATGAACGAAATAGACAGATCGCTGAGATAGGTGCCTCACTGATTAAGCATTGGTAACTG
TCAGACCAAGTTTACTCATATATACTTTAGATTGATTTAAAACTTCATTTTTAATTTAAAAGGATCTAGG
TGAAGATCCTTTTTGATAATCTCATGACCAAAATCCCTTAACGTGAGTTTTCGTTCCACTGAGCGTCAGA
CCCCGTAGAAAAGATCAAAGGATCTTCTTGAGATCCTTTTTTTCTGCGCGTAATCTGCTGCTTGCAAACA
AAAAAACCACCGCTACCAGCGGTGGTTTGTTTGCCGGATCAAGAGCTACCAACTCTTTTTCCGAAGGTAA
CTGGCTTCAGCAGAGCGCAGATACCAAATACTGTTCTTCTAGTGTAGCCGTAGTTAGGCCACCACTTCAA
GAACTCTGTAGCACCGCCTACATACCTCGCTCTGCTAATCCTGTTACCAGTGGCTGCTGCCAGTGGCGAT
AAGTCGTGTCTTACCGGGTTGGACTCAAGACGATAGTTACCGGATAAGGCGCAGCGGTCGGGCTGAACGG
GGGGTTCGTGCACACAGCCCAGCTTGGAGCGAACGACCTACACCGAACTGAGATACCTACAGCGTGAGCT
ATGAGAAAGCGCCACGCTTCCCGAAGGGAGAAAGGCGGACAGGTATCCGGTAAGCGGCAGGGTCGGAACA
GGAGAGCGCACGAGGGAGCTTCCAGGGGGAAACGCCTGGTATCTTTATAGTCCTGTCGGGTTTCGCCACC
TCTGACTTGAGCGTCGATTTTTGTGATGCTCGTCAGGGGGGCGGAGCCTATGGAAAAACGCCAGCAACGC
GGCCTTTTTACGGTTCCTGGCCTTTTGCTGGCCTTTTGCTCACATGTTCTTTCCTGCGTTATCCCCTGAT
TCTGTGGATAACCGTATTACCGCCTTTGAGTGAGCTGATACCGCTCGCCGCAGCCGAACGACCGAGCGCA
GCGAGTCAGTGAGCGAGGAAGCGGAAGAGCGCCCAATACGCAAACCGCCTCTCCCCGCGCGTTGGCCGAT
TCATTAATGCAGCTGGCACGACAGGTTTCCCGACTGGAAAGCGGGCAGTGAGCGCAACGCAATTAATGTG
AGTTAGCTCACTCATTAGGCACCCCAGGCTTTACACTTTATGCTTCCGGCTCGTATGTTGTGTGGAATTG
TGAGCGGATAACAATTTCACACAGGAAACAGCTATGACCATGATTACGCCAAGCGCGCAATTAACCCTCA
CTAAAGGGAACAAAAGCTGGAGCTGCAAGC
Features (pLannotate 1.2.2; 34 found; start..end, strand, type, name):
      5..231     +  promoter       RSV promoter: Rous sarcoma virus enhancer/promoter
    232..412     +  LTR            5' LTR (truncated): truncated 5' long terminal repeat (LTR) from HIV-1
    459..584     +  misc_feature   HIV-1 Ψ: packaging signal of human immunodeficiency virus type 1
    568..931     +  CDS            HIV-1 gag (fragment): gag protein from human immunodeficiency virus 1; gag
   1077..1310    +  misc_feature   RRE: The Rev response element (RRE) of HIV-1 allows for Rev-dependent mRNA export from the nucleus to the cytoplasm.
   1687..1713    +  CDS            Rev (fragment): human immunodeficiency virus 1 (HIV-1) Rev protein; rev; enhances nuclear export of unspliced and incompletely spliced viral mRNAs
   1720..1743    +  promoter       SV40 promoter (fragment): SV40 early promoter
   1744..1815    +  promoter       SV40 promoter (fragment): SV40 enhancer and early promoter
   1839..1974    +  rep_origin     SV40 ori: SV40 origin of replication
   2020..2616    +  CDS            PuroR (fragment): puromycin N-acetyltransferase; pac from Streptomyces; confers resistance to puromycin
   2665..2782    +  misc_feature   cPPT/CTS: central polypurine tract and central termination sequence of HIV-1
   2847..2913    +  CDS            small t antigen (fragment): SV40 (simian virus 40) small t antigen
   2920..4098    +  promoter       EF-1α promoter: strong constitutive promoter for human elongation factor EF-1α
   4119..4136    +  protein_bind   attB1 (fragment): mutant version of attB; core recombination site for the Gateway® BP reaction BP Clonase™
   4142..4825    +  CDS            THAP2: THAP2_HUMAN - Experimental evidence at protein level: Swiss-Prot protein existence level 1. From Homo sapiens (Human).
   4827..4851    -  protein_bind   attB2: mutant version of attB; recombination site for the Gateway® BP reaction BP Clonase™
   4859..4900    +  CDS            V5 tag: epitope tag from simian virus 5
   4916..4969    +  promoter       U6 promoter (fragment): RNA polymerase III promoter for human U6 snRNA
   5011..5599    +  misc_feature   WPRE: woodchuck hepatitis virus posttranscriptional regulatory element
   5650..5669    +  misc_feature   cPPT/CTS (fragment): central polypurine tract and central termination sequence of HIV-1
   5671..5904    +  LTR            3' LTR (ΔU3): self-inactivating 3' long terminal repeat (LTR) from HIV-1
   5982..6103    +  polyA_signal   SV40 poly(A) signal: SV40 polyadenylation signal
   6143..6278    +  rep_origin     SV40 ori: SV40 origin of replication
   6299..6317    -  promoter       T7 promoter: promoter for bacteriophage T7 RNA polymerase
   6325..6480    +  CDS            lacZα (fragment): LacZα fragment of β-galactosidase; lacZ fragment
   6485..6913    +  rep_origin     f1 ori (sequence partly withheld): f1 bacteriophage origin of replication; arrow indicates direction of (+) strand synthesis
   6966..7070    +  promoter       AmpR promoter: bla
   7071..7931    +  CDS            AmpR: β-lactamase; bla; confers resistance to ampicillin, carbenicillin, and related antibiotics
   8102..8690    +  rep_origin     ori: high-copy-number ColE1/pMB1/pBR322/pUC origin of replication
   8873..8965    +  CDS            lacI (fragment): lac repressor; lacI; The lac repressor binds to the lac operator to inhibit transcription in E. coli. This inhibition can be relieved by adding lactose or isopropyl-β-D-thiogalactopyranoside (IPTG).
   8978..8999    +  protein_bind   CAP binding site: CAP binding activates transcription in the presence of cAMP. E. coli catabolite activator protein
   9014..9044    +  promoter       lac promoter: promoter for the E. coli lac operon
   9052..9068    +  protein_bind   lac operator: The lac repressor binds to the lac operator to inhibit transcription in E. coli. This inhibition can be relieved by adding lactose or isopropyl-β-D-thiogalactopyranoside (IPTG). lac repressor encoded by lacI
   9113..9131    +  promoter       T3 promoter: promoter for bacteriophage T3 RNA polymerase
