[The description below was written by a language model from this plasmid's Addgene catalogue record and pLannotate feature annotations shown in this document.]
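Description:
TFORF3525 is a third-generation, self-inactivating lentiviral expression plasmid built on the pLX_TRC317 backbone and carrying the human transcription factor THAP2 as a Gateway-cloned open reading frame. It belongs to a barcoded transcription factor ORF collection in which each construct carries a unique 24-bp barcode, so that the overexpressed factor can be identified by sequencing in pooled screens. The feature table does not annotate the barcode itself, so its position is not stated. In bacteria the plasmid replicates from a high-copy ColE1/pUC-type origin and is selected through the β-lactamase (AmpR) gene. An f1 origin and remnants of a lac/lacZα cloning region are also present in the backbone. The depositor notes that the plasmid can recombine, as is common for LTR-containing vectors.

The viral genome is transcribed from an RSV promoter fused to a truncated HIV-1 5' LTR. It includes the Ψ packaging signal with a partial gag sequence, the Rev response element for nuclear export of the full-length RNA, a cPPT/CTS element, and a ΔU3 3' LTR followed by an SV40 polyadenylation signal. Two cassettes lie between the LTRs. An SV40 early promoter drives puromycin N-acetyltransferase for selecting transduced mammalian cells. Downstream, the strong constitutive EF-1α promoter drives THAP2. The ORF is flanked by attB1 and attB2 recombination scars and is fused at its C terminus to a V5 epitope tag for detection. A WPRE downstream of the ORF enhances transcript stability and expression. The construct is intended for packaging into lentivirus and stable overexpression of THAP2, for example in pooled screens of transcription factors that direct cell differentiation.
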