Addgene plasmid #145001: TFORF3525
Purpose: Lentiviral vector for overexpressing transcription factor ORFs with unique 24-bp barcodes. Barcodes facilitate identification of transcription factors in pooled screens.
Depositing lab: Feng Zhang. Depositing organization: Broad Institute. Publication: A transcription factor atlas of directed differentiation. Joung J, Ma S, Tay T, Geiger-Schuller KR, Kirchgatterer PC, Verdine VK, Guo B, Arias-Garcia MA, Allen WE, Singh A, Kuksenko O, Abudayyeh OO, Gootenberg JS, Fu Z, Macrae RK, Buenrostro JD, Regev A, Zhang F. Cell. 2023 Jan 5;186(1):209-229.e26. doi: 10.1016/j.cell.2022.11.026. PubMed 36608654.
Backbone
  Vector backbone: pLX_TRC317
  Backbone manufacturer: Broad Institute Genetic Perturbation Platform
  Backbone size w/o insert (bp): 8264
  Vector type: Mammalian Expression, Lentiviral
  Selectable markers: Puromycin
Growth in bacteria
  Bacterial resistance: Ampicillin, 100 μg/mL
  Growth temperature: 37°C
  Growth strain: NEB Stable
  Copy number: High Copy
Gene/Insert
  Gene/Insert name: THAP2
  Species: H. sapiens (human)
  Insert size (bp): 890
  Entrez Gene: THAP2 (a.k.a. DKFZp564I0422)
  Promoter: EF1a
  Tag / fusion protein: V5 (C terminal on insert)
  Cloning method: Gateway Cloning
  Sequencing primers: 5′ GGGTGGAGACTGAAGTTAGGCCAG; 3′ CACATAGCGTAAAAGGAGCAACATAG
Resource information
  A portion of this plasmid was derived from a plasmid made by: Broad Institute Genetic Perturbation Platform
Terms and licenses: Academic/Nonprofit Terms; Industry Terms: Not Available to Industry
Depositor comments: NM_031435.3 Please test multiple small colonies in case of plasmid recombination. To make this collection available in a timely manner, a portion of this collection was not fully sequenced by Addgene. If an Addgene verified full plasmid sequence is not available, please contact us prior to placing an order to request the full sequence.
How to cite: TFORF3525 was a gift from Feng Zhang (Addgene plasmid # 145001 ; http://n2t.net/addgene:145001 ; RRID:Addgene_145001)
