>Addgene plasmid #145001 | TFORF3525 | depositor partial sequence | sequence record 287118 | Insert
ATCGATTGATCAACAAGTTTGTACAAAAAAGTTGGCATGCCGACCAATTGCGCTGCGGCGGGCTGTGCCA
CTACCTACAACAAGCACATTAACATCAGCTTCCACAGGTTTCCTTTGGATCCTAAAAGAAGAAAAGAATG
GGTTCGCCTGGTTAGGCGCAAAAATTTTGTGCCAGGAAAACACACTTTTCTTTGTTCAAAGCACTTTGAA
GCCTCCTGTTTTGACCTAACAGGACAAACTCGACGACTTAAAATGGATGCTGTTCCAACCATTTTTGATT
TTTGTACCCATATAAAGTCTATGAAACTCAAGTCAAGGAATCTTTTGAAGAAAAACAACAGTTGTTCTCC
AGCTGGACCATCTAATTTAAAATCAAACATTAGTAGTCAGCAAGTACTACTTGAACACAGCTATGCCTTT
AGGAATCCTATGGAGGCAAAAAAGAGGATCATTAAACTGGAAAAAGAAATAGCAAGCTTAAGAAGAAAAA
TGAAAACTTGCCTACAAAAGGAACGCAGAGCAACTCGAAGATGGATCAAAGCCACGTGTTTGGTAAAGAA
TTTAGAAGCAAATAGTGTATTACCTAAAGGTACATCAGAACACATGTTACCAACTGCCTTAAGCAGTCTT
CCTTTGGAAGATTTTAAGATCCTTGAACAAGATCAACAAGATAAAACACTGCTAAGTCTAAATCTAAAAC
AGACCAAGAGTACCTTCATTTACCCAACTTTCTTGTACAAAGTGGTTGATATCGGTAAGCCTATCCCTAA
CCCTCTCCTCGGTCTCGATTCTACGTAGTAATGAACTAGTCCGTAACTTGAAAGTATTTCGATTTCTTGG
CTTTATATATCTTGTGGAAAGGACGAGCCTACTCCGCGGCAACCGCGGTG
