>Addgene plasmid #145001 | TFORF3525 | depositor partial sequence | sequence record 287119 | Barcode
GCCTACTCCGCGGCAACCGCGGTG
