>Addgene plasmid #145001 | TFORF3525 | addgene partial sequence | sequence record 319914 | WPRE-R 5'-CATAGCGTAAAAGGAGCAACA-3'
TTTTGTAATCCAGAGGTTGATTGTCGACTTAACGCGTCACCGCGGTTGCCGCGGAGTAGGCTCGTCCTTT
CCACAAGATATATAAAGCCAAGAAATCGAAATACTTTCAAGTTACGGACTAGTTCATTACTACGTAGAAT
CGAGACCGAGGAGAGGGTTAGGGATAGGCTTACCGATATCAACCACTTTGTACAAGAAAGTTGGGTAAAT
GAAGGTACTCTTGGTCTGTTTTAGATTTAGACTTAGCAGTGTTTTATCTTGTTGATCTTGTTCAAGGATC
TTAAAATCTTCCAAAGGAAGACTGCTTAAGGCAGTTGGTAACATGTGTTCTGATGTACCTTTAGGTAATA
CACTATTTGCTTCTAAATTCTTTACCAAACACGTGGCTTTGATCCATCTTCGAGTTGCTCTGCGTTCCTT
TTGTAGGCAAGTTTTCATTTTTCTTCTTAAGCTTGCTATTTCTTTTTCCAGTTTAATGATCCTCTTTTTT
GCCTCCATAGGATTCCTAAAGGCATAGCTGTGTTCAAGTAGTACTTGCTGACTACTAATGTTTGATTTTA
AATTAGATGGTCCAGCTGGAGAACAACTGTTGTTTTTCTTCAAAAGATTCCTTGACTTGAGTTTCATAGA
CTTTATATGGGTACAAAAATCAAAAATGGTTGGAACAGCATCCATTTTAAGTCGTCGAGTTTGTCCTGTT
AGGTCAAAACAGGAGGCTTCAAAGTGCTTTGAACAAAGAAAAGTGTGTTTTCCTGGCACAAAATTTTTGC
GCCTAACCAGGCGAACCCATTCTTTTCT
